Addgene plasmid #90932: UBA1 G5.3 gRNA
Purpose: 3rd generation lentiviral gRNA plasmid targeting human UBA1
Depositing lab: Iain Cheeseman. Depositing organization: Whitehead Institute for Biomedical Research. Publication: Large-Scale Analysis of CRISPR/Cas9 Cell-Cycle Knockouts Reveals the Diversity of p53-Dependent Responses to Cell-Cycle Defects. McKinley KL, Cheeseman IM. Dev Cell. 2017 Feb 27;40(4):405-420.e2. doi: 10.1016/j.devcel.2017.01.012. Epub 2017 Feb 16. PubMed 28216383.
Backbone
  Vector backbone: pLenti-sgRNA
  Backbone manufacturer: Eric Lander & David Sabatini labs (Addgene plasmid #71409)
  Backbone size w/o insert (bp): 9151
  Vector type: Lentiviral, CRISPR
  Selectable markers: Puromycin
Growth in bacteria
  Bacterial resistance: Ampicillin, 100 μg/mL
  Growth temperature: 37°C
  Growth strain: NEB Stable
  Copy number: Unknown
Gene/Insert
  Gene/Insert name: UBA1 (Guide Designation G5.3) (alt name: pKMKO series)
  gRNA/shRNA sequence: CACCgCCAAGAAACGTCGCGTGTCC
  Species: H. sapiens (human)
  Promoter: U6
  Cloning method: Restriction Enzyme; 5′ cloning site BsmBI (destroyed during cloning); 3′ cloning site BsmBI (destroyed during cloning)
  Sequencing primers: 5′ hU6-F (5'-GAGGGCCTATTTCCCATGATT-3'); 3′ EF1a-R (5'-CACGGCGACTACTGCACTTA-3')
Terms and licenses: Academic/Nonprofit Terms; Industry Terms: Not Available to Industry
Depositor comments: Please note that gRNA target sequence listed is not strictly the 20nt spacer sequence, but also contains the 5' BsmBI overhang. For more information about knockout human cell lines generated using this plasmid, please see http://cellcycleknockouts.wi.mit.edu/ .
How to cite: UBA1 G5.3 gRNA was a gift from Iain Cheeseman (Addgene plasmid # 90932 ; http://n2t.net/addgene:90932 ; RRID:Addgene_90932)
