[The description below was written by a language model from this plasmid's Addgene catalogue record and pLannotate feature annotations shown in this document.]
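Description:
UBA1 G5.3 gRNA is a third-generation lentiviral CRISPR guide plasmid built on the pLenti-sgRNA backbone and designed to deliver a single guide RNA against human UBA1. In E. coli it replicates from a high-copy ColE1/pUC-type origin and is selected with ampicillin through the β-lactamase gene. An f1 origin and remnants of lac/lacZα cloning-vector sequence are also annotated. The catalogue lists the empty backbone as 9,151 bp, whereas the sequenced plasmid is 7,302 nt. This would be consistent with loss of a stuffer when the guide was cloned into the BsmBI sites, which were destroyed in the process, although the record does not explain the difference.

The viral portion has the usual third-generation layout. An RSV promoter drives a truncated HIV-1 5' LTR, making genomic RNA production Tat-independent. It is followed by the Ψ packaging signal with a partial gag sequence, the Rev response element for Rev-dependent nuclear export, a cPPT/CTS, WPRE to enhance transcript expression, and a ΔU3 self-inactivating 3' LTR with a downstream SV40 polyadenylation signal.

Two expression units lie between the LTRs. A human U6 RNA polymerase III promoter transcribes the UBA1 spacer fused to the Streptococcus pyogenes Cas9 guide scaffold, annotated as a tracrRNA fragment. An EF-1α core promoter drives puromycin N-acetyltransferase for selecting transduced mammalian cells. No Cas9 coding sequence is annotated, so the nuclease must be supplied separately. The plasmid belongs to a guide series used to generate knockout human cell lines in a large-scale analysis of cell-cycle gene knockouts and p53-dependent responses.
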