Features (pLannotate 1.2.2; 28 found; start..end, strand, type, name):
      5..47      +  rep_origin     RSF ori (fragment): Plasmids containing the RSF 1030 origin of replication can be propagated in E. coli cells that contain additional plasmids with compatible origins.
     49..141     +  CDS            lacI (fragment): lac repressor; lacI; The lac repressor binds to the lac operator to inhibit transcription in E. coli. This inhibition can be relieved by adding lactose or isopropyl-β-D-thiogalactopyranoside (IPTG).
    154..175     +  protein_bind   CAP binding site: CAP binding activates transcription in the presence of cAMP. E. coli catabolite activator protein
    190..220     +  promoter       lac promoter: promoter for the E. coli lac operon
    228..244     +  protein_bind   lac operator: The lac repressor binds to the lac operator to inhibit transcription in E. coli. This inhibition can be relieved by adding lactose or isopropyl-β-D-thiogalactopyranoside (IPTG). lac repressor encoded by lacI
    289..307     +  promoter       T3 promoter: promoter for bacteriophage T3 RNA polymerase
    335..561     +  promoter       RSV promoter: Rous sarcoma virus enhancer/promoter
    562..742     +  LTR            5' LTR (truncated): truncated 5' long terminal repeat (LTR) from HIV-1
    789..914     +  misc_feature   HIV-1 Ψ: packaging signal of human immunodeficiency virus type 1
    898..1261    +  CDS            HIV-1 gag (fragment): gag protein from human immunodeficiency virus 1; gag
   1407..1640    +  misc_feature   RRE: The Rev response element (RRE) of HIV-1 allows for Rev-dependent mRNA export from the nucleus to the cytoplasm.
   2017..2043    +  CDS            Rev (fragment): human immunodeficiency virus 1 (HIV-1) Rev protein; rev; enhances nuclear export of unspliced and incompletely spliced viral mRNAs
   2047..2287    +  promoter       U6 promoter: RNA polymerase III promoter for human U6 snRNA
   2335..2402    +  misc_RNA       tracrRNA (fragment): trans-activating CRISPR RNA for the Streptococcus pyogenes CRISPR/Cas9 system
   2451..2568    +  misc_feature   cPPT/CTS: central polypurine tract and central termination sequence of HIV-1
   2637..2848    +  promoter       EF-1α core promoter: core promoter for human elongation factor EF-1α
   2874..3473    +  CDS            PuroR (fragment): puromycin N-acetyltransferase; pac from Streptomyces; confers resistance to puromycin
   3489..4077    +  misc_feature   WPRE: woodchuck hepatitis virus posttranscriptional regulatory element
   4128..4147    +  misc_feature   cPPT/CTS (fragment): central polypurine tract and central termination sequence of HIV-1
   4149..4382    +  LTR            3' LTR (ΔU3): self-inactivating 3' long terminal repeat (LTR) from HIV-1
   4460..4581    +  polyA_signal   SV40 poly(A) signal: SV40 polyadenylation signal
   4621..4756    +  rep_origin     SV40 ori: SV40 origin of replication
   4777..4795    -  promoter       T7 promoter: promoter for bacteriophage T7 RNA polymerase
   4803..4958    +  CDS            lacZα (fragment): LacZα fragment of β-galactosidase; lacZ fragment
   4963..5391    +  rep_origin     f1 ori (sequence partly withheld): f1 bacteriophage origin of replication; arrow indicates direction of (+) strand synthesis
   5444..5548    +  promoter       AmpR promoter: bla
   5549..6409    +  CDS            AmpR: β-lactamase; bla; confers resistance to ampicillin, carbenicillin, and related antibiotics
   6580..7168    +  rep_origin     ori: high-copy-number ColE1/pMB1/pBR322/pUC origin of replication
>Addgene plasmid #90932 | UBA1 G5.3 gRNA | addgene full sequence | sequence record 183124 | Addgene NGS Result
CAGCCGAACGACCGAGCGCAGCGAGTCAGTGAGCGAGGAAGCGGAAGAGCGCCCAATACGCAAACCGCCT
CTCCCCGCGCGTTGGCCGATTCATTAATGCAGCTGGCACGACAGGTTTCCCGACTGGAAAGCGGGCAGTG
AGCGCAACGCAATTAATGTGAGTTAGCTCACTCATTAGGCACCCCAGGCTTTACACTTTATGCTTCCGGC
TCGTATGTTGTGTGGAATTGTGAGCGGATAACAATTTCACACAGGAAACAGCTATGACCATGATTACGCC
AAGCGCGCAATTAACCCTCACTAAAGGGAACAAAAGCTGGAGCTGCAAGCTTAATGTAGTCTTATGCAAT
ACTCTTGTAGTCTTGCAACATGGTAACGATGAGTTAGCAACATGCCTTACAAGGAGAGAAAAAGCACCGT
GCATGCCGATTGGTGGAAGTAAGGTGGTACGATCGTGCCTTATTAGGAAGGCAACAGACGGGTCTGACAT
GGATTGGACGAACCACTGAATTGCCGCATTGCAGAGATATTGTATTTAAGTGCCTAGCTCGATACATAAA
CGGGTCTCTCTGGTTAGACCAGATCTGAGCCTGGGAGCTCTCTGGCTAACTAGGGAACCCACTGCTTAAG
CCTCAATAAAGCTTGCCTTGAGTGCTTCAAGTAGTGTGTGCCCGTCTGTTGTGTGACTCTGGTAACTAGA
GATCCCTCAGACCCTTTTAGTCAGTGTGGAAAATCTCTAGCAGTGGCGCCCGAACAGGGACTTGAAAGCG
AAAGGGAAACCAGAGGAGCTCTCTCGACGCAGGACTCGGCTTGCTGAAGCGCGCACGGCAAGAGGCGAGG
GGCGGCGACTGGTGAGTACGCCAAAAATTTTGACTAGCGGAGGCTAGAAGGAGAGAGATGGGTGCGAGAG
CGTCAGTATTAAGCGGGGGAGAATTAGATCGCGATGGGAAAAAATTCGGTTAAGGCCAGGGGGAAAGAAA
AAATATAAATTAAAACATATAGTATGGGCAAGCAGGGAGCTAGAACGATTCGCAGTTAATCCTGGCCTGT
TAGAAACATCAGAAGGCTGTAGACAAATACTGGGACAGCTACAACCATCCCTTCAGACAGGATCAGAAGA
ACTTAGATCATTATATAATACAGTAGCAACCCTCTATTGTGTGCATCAAAGGATAGAGATAAAAGACACC
AAGGAAGCTTTAGACAAGATAGAGGAAGAGCAAAACAAAAGTAAGACCACCGCACAGCAAGCGGCCGCTG
ATCTTCAGACCTGGAGGAGGAGATATGAGGGACAATTGGAGAAGTGAATTATATAAATATAAAGTAGTAA
AAATTGAACCATTAGGAGTAGCACCCACCAAGGCAAAGAGAAGAGTGGTGCAGAGAGAAAAAAGAGCAGT
GGGAATAGGAGCTTTGTTCCTTGGGTTCTTGGGAGCAGCAGGAAGCACTATGGGCGCAGCGTCAATGACG
CTGACGGTACAGGCCAGACAATTATTGTCTGGTATAGTGCAGCAGCAGAACAATTTGCTGAGGGCTATTG
AGGCGCAACAGCATCTGTTGCAACTCACAGTCTGGGGCATCAAGCAGCTCCAGGCAAGAATCCTGGCTGT
GGAAAGATACCTAAAGGATCAACAGCTCCTGGGGATTTGGGGTTGCTCTGGAAAACTCATTTGCACCACT
GCTGTGCCTTGGAATGCTAGTTGGAGTAATAAATCTCTGGAACAGATTTGGAATCACACGACCTGGATGG
AGTGGGACAGAGAAATTAACAATTACACAAGCTTAATACACTCCTTAATTGAAGAATCGCAAAACCAGCA
AGAAAAGAATGAACAAGAATTATTGGAATTAGATAAATGGGCAAGTTTGTGGAATTGGTTTAACATAACA
AATTGGCTGTGGTATATAAAATTATTCATAATGATAGTAGGAGGCTTGGTAGGTTTAAGAATAGTTTTTG
CTGTACTTTCTATAGTGAATAGAGTTAGGCAGGGATATTCACCATTATCGTTTCAGACCCACCTCCCAAC
CCCGAGGGGACCCAGAGAGGGCCTATTTCCCATGATTCCTTCATATTTGCATATACGATACAAGGCTGTT
AGAGAGATAATTAGAATTAATTTGACTGTAAACACAAAGATATTAGTACAAAATACGTGACGTAGAAAGT
AATAATTTCTTGGGTAGTTTGCAGTTTTAAAATTATGTTTTAAAATGGACTATCATATGCTTACCGTAAC
TTGAAAGTATTTCGATTTCTTGGCTTTATATATCTTGTGGAAAGGACGAAACACCGCCAAGAAACGTCGC
GTGTCCGTTTAAGAGCTATGCTGGAAACAGCATAGCAAGTTTAAATAAGGCTAGTCCGTTATCAACTTGA
AAAAGTGGCACCGAGTCGGTGCTTTTTTTGAATTCTAGATCTTGAGACAAATGGCAGTATTCATCCACAA
TTTTAAAAGAAAAGGGGGGATTGGGGGGTACAGTGCAGGGGAAAGAATAGTAGACATAATAGCAACAGAC
ATACAAACTAAAGAATTACAAAAACAAATTACAAAAATTCAAAATTTTCGGGTTTATTACAGGGACAGCA
GAGATCCACTTTGGCGCCGGCTCGAGTGGCTCCGGTGCCCGTCAGTGGGCAGAGCGCACATCGCCCACAG
TCCCCGAGAAGTTGGGGGGAGGGGTCGGCAATTGAACCGGTGCCTAGAGAAGGTGGCGCGGGGTAAACTG
GGAAAGTGATGTCGTGTACTGGCTCCGCCTTTTTCCCGAGGGTGGGGGAGAACCGTATATAAGTGCAGTA
GTCGCCGTGAACGTTCTTTTTCGCAACGGGTTTGCCGCCAGAACACAGGTGTCGTGACGCGGGATCCGCC
ACCATGACCGAGTACAAGCCCACGGTGCGCCTCGCCACCCGCGACGACGTCCCCAGGGCCGTACGCACCC
TCGCCGCCGCGTTCGCCGACTACCCCGCCACGCGCCACACCGTCGATCCGGACCGCCACATCGAGCGGGT
CACCGAGCTGCAAGAACTCTTCCTCACGCGCGTCGGGCTCGACATCGGCAAGGTGTGGGTCGCGGACGAC
GGCGCCGCGGTGGCGGTCTGGACCACGCCGGAGAGCGTCGAAGCGGGGGCGGTGTTCGCCGAGATCGGCC
CGCGCATGGCCGAGTTGAGCGGTTCCCGGCTGGCCGCGCAGCAACAGATGGAAGGCCTCCTGGCGCCGCA
CCGGCCCAAGGAGCCCGCGTGGTTCCTGGCCACCGTCGGAGTCTCGCCCGACCACCAGGGCAAGGGTCTG
GGCAGCGCCGTCGTGCTCCCCGGAGTGGAGGCGGCCGAGCGCGCCGGGGTGCCCGCCTTCCTGGAGACCT
CCGCGCCCCGCAACCTCCCCTTCTACGAGCGGCTCGGCTTCACCGTCACCGCCGACGTCGAGGTGCCCGA
AGGACCGCGCACCTGGTGCATGACCCGCAAGCCCGGTGCCTGAACGCGTTAAGTCGACAATCAACCTCTG
GATTACAAAATTTGTGAAAGATTGACTGGTATTCTTAACTATGTTGCTCCTTTTACGCTATGTGGATACG
CTGCTTTAATGCCTTTGTATCATGCTATTGCTTCCCGTATGGCTTTCATTTTCTCCTCCTTGTATAAATC
CTGGTTGCTGTCTCTTTATGAGGAGTTGTGGCCCGTTGTCAGGCAACGTGGCGTGGTGTGCACTGTGTTT
GCTGACGCAACCCCCACTGGTTGGGGCATTGCCACCACCTGTCAGCTCCTTTCCGGGACTTTCGCTTTCC
CCCTCCCTATTGCCACGGCGGAACTCATCGCCGCCTGCCTTGCCCGCTGCTGGACAGGGGCTCGGCTGTT
GGGCACTGACAATTCCGTGGTGTTGTCGGGGAAATCATCGTCCTTTCCTTGGCTGCTCGCCTGTGTTGCC
ACCTGGATTCTGCGCGGGACGTCCTTCTGCTACGTCCCTTCGGCCCTCAATCCAGCGGACCTTCCTTCCC
GCGGCCTGCTGCCGGCTCTGCGGCCTCTTCCGCGTCTTCGCCTTCGCCCTCAGACGAGTCGGATCTCCCT
TTGGGCCGCCTCCCCGCGTCGACTTTAAGACCAATGACTTACAAGGCAGCTGTAGATCTTAGCCACTTTT
TAAAAGAAAAGGGGGGACTGGAAGGGCTAATTCACTCCCAACGAAGACAAGATCTGCTTTTTGCTTGTAC
TGGGTCTCTCTGGTTAGACCAGATCTGAGCCTGGGAGCTCTCTGGCTAACTAGGGAACCCACTGCTTAAG
CCTCAATAAAGCTTGCCTTGAGTGCTTCAAGTAGTGTGTGCCCGTCTGTTGTGTGACTCTGGTAACTAGA
GATCCCTCAGACCCTTTTAGTCAGTGTGGAAAATCTCTAGCAGTACGTATAGTAGTTCATGTCATCTTAT
TATTCAGTATTTATAACTTGCAAAGAAATGAATATCAGAGAGTGAGAGGAACTTGTTTATTGCAGCTTAT
AATGGTTACAAATAAAGCAATAGCATCACAAATTTCACAAATAAAGCATTTTTTTCACTGCATTCTAGTT
GTGGTTTGTCCAAACTCATCAATGTATCTTATCATGTCTGGCTCTAGCTATCCCGCCCCTAACTCCGCCC
ATCCCGCCCCTAACTCCGCCCAGTTCCGCCCATTCTCCGCCCCATGGCTGACTAATTTTTTTTATTTATG
CAGAGGCCGAGGCCGCCTCGGCCTCTGAGCTATTCCAGAAGTAGTGAGGAGGCTTTTTTGGAGGCCTAGG
GACGTACCCAATTCGCCCTATAGTGAGTCGTATTACGCGCGCTCACTGGCCGTCGTTTTACAACGTCGTG
ACTGGGAAAACCCTGGCGTTACCCAACTTAATCGCCTTGCAGCACATCCCCCTTTCGCCAGCTGGCGTAA
TAGCGAAGAGGCCCGCACCGATCGCCCTTCCCAACAGTTGCGCAGCCTGAATGGCGAATGGG
[124 nt withheld, positions 4963-5086]
C
[91 nt withheld, positions 5088-5178]
A
[49 nt withheld, positions 5180-5228]
CCTTTGACGTTGGAGTCCACGTTCTTT
[37 nt withheld, positions 5256-5292]
ACCCTATCTCGGTCTATTCTTTTGATTTATAAGGGATTTTGCCGATTTCGGCCTATTGGTTAAAAAATGA
GCTGATTTAACAAAAATTTAACGCGAATTTTAACAAAATATTAACGCTTACAATTTAGGTGGCACTTTTC
GGGGAAATGTGCGCGGAACCCCTATTTGTTTATTTTTCTAAATACATTCAAATATGTATCCGCTCATGAG
ACAATAACCCTGATAAATGCTTCAATAATATTGAAAAAGGAAGAGTATGAGTATTCAACATTTCCGTGTC
GCCCTTATTCCCTTTTTTGCGGCATTTTGCCTTCCTGTTTTTGCTCACCCAGAAACGCTGGTGAAAGTAA
AAGATGCTGAAGATCAGTTGGGTGCACGAGTGGGTTACATCGAACTGGATCTCAACAGCGGTAAGATCCT
TGAGAGTTTTCGCCCCGAAGAACGTTTTCCAATGATGAGCACTTTTAAAGTTCTGCTATGTGGCGCGGTA
TTATCCCGTATTGACGCCGGGCAAGAGCAACTCGGTCGCCGCATACACTATTCTCAGAATGACTTGGTTG
AGTACTCACCAGTCACAGAAAAGCATCTTACGGATGGCATGACAGTAAGAGAATTATGCAGTGCTGCCAT
AACCATGAGTGATAACACTGCGGCCAACTTACTTCTGACAACGATCGGAGGACCGAAGGAGCTAACCGCT
TTTTTGCACAACATGGGGGATCATGTAACTCGCCTTGATCGTTGGGAACCGGAGCTGAATGAAGCCATAC
CAAACGACGAGCGTGACACCACGATGCCTGTAGCAATGGCAACAACGTTGCGCAAACTATTAACTGGCGA
ACTACTTACTCTAGCTTCCCGGCAACAATTAATAGACTGGATGGAGGCGGATAAAGTTGCAGGACCACTT
CTGCGCTCGGCCCTTCCGGCTGGCTGGTTTATTGCTGATAAATCTGGAGCCGGTGAGCGTGGGTCTCGCG
GTATCATTGCAGCACTGGGGCCAGATGGTAAGCCCTCCCGTATCGTAGTTATCTACACGACGGGGAGTCA
GGCAACTATGGATGAACGAAATAGACAGATCGCTGAGATAGGTGCCTCACTGATTAAGCATTGGTAACTG
TCAGACCAAGTTTACTCATATATACTTTAGATTGATTTAAAACTTCATTTTTAATTTAAAAGGATCTAGG
TGAAGATCCTTTTTGATAATCTCATGACCAAAATCCCTTAACGTGAGTTTTCGTTCCACTGAGCGTCAGA
CCCCGTAGAAAAGATCAAAGGATCTTCTTGAGATCCTTTTTTTCTGCGCGTAATCTGCTGCTTGCAAACA
AAAAAACCACCGCTACCAGCGGTGGTTTGTTTGCCGGATCAAGAGCTACCAACTCTTTTTCCGAAGGTAA
CTGGCTTCAGCAGAGCGCAGATACCAAATACTGTTCTTCTAGTGTAGCCGTAGTTAGGCCACCACTTCAA
GAACTCTGTAGCACCGCCTACATACCTCGCTCTGCTAATCCTGTTACCAGTGGCTGCTGCCAGTGGCGAT
AAGTCGTGTCTTACCGGGTTGGACTCAAGACGATAGTTACCGGATAAGGCGCAGCGGTCGGGCTGAACGG
GGGGTTCGTGCACACAGCCCAGCTTGGAGCGAACGACCTACACCGAACTGAGATACCTACAGCGTGAGCT
ATGAGAAAGCGCCACGCTTCCCGAAGGGAGAAAGGCGGACAGGTATCCGGTAAGCGGCAGGGTCGGAACA
GGAGAGCGCACGAGGGAGCTTCCAGGGGGAAACGCCTGGTATCTTTATAGTCCTGTCGGGTTTCGCCACC
TCTGACTTGAGCGTCGATTTTTGTGATGCTCGTCAGGGGGGCGGAGCCTATGGAAAAACGCCAGCAACGC
GGCCTTTTTACGGTTCCTGGCCTTTTGCTGGCCTTTTGCTCACATGTTCTTTCCTGCGTTATCCCCTGAT
TCTGTGGATAACCGTATTACCGCCTTTGAGTGAGCTGATACCGCTCGCCG
